Addgene plasmid #223926: HCT81_rAAV-eHGT_1308m-minBglobin-SYFP2-WPRE3-BGHpA
Purpose: Direct-expressing SYFP2 AAV virus
Depositing lab: Tanya Daigle & Allen Institute for Brain Science. Depositing organization: Allen Institute. Publication: Enhancer AAVs for targeting spinal motor neurons and descending motor pathways in rodents and macaque. Kussick E, Johansen N, Taskin N, Chowdhury A, Quinlan MA, Fraser A, Clark AG, Wynalda B, Martinez R, Groce EL, Reding M, Liang E, Shulga L, Huang C, Casper T, Clark M, Ho W, Gao Y, van Velthoven CTJ, Sobieski C, Ferrer R, Berg MR, Curtis BC, English C, Day JC, Fortuna MG, Donadio N, Newman D, Yao S, Chakka AB, Goldy J, Torkelson A, Guzman JB, Chakrabarty R, Nguy B, Guilford N, Pham TH, Wright V, Ronellenfitch K, Naidoo R, Kenney J, Williford A, Ramakrishnan C, Drinnenberg A, Gudsnuk K, Thyagarajan B, Smith KA, Dee N, Deisseroth K, Zeng H, Yao Z, Tasic B, Levi BP, Hodge R, Bakken TE, Lein ES, Ting JT, Daigle TL. Cell Rep. 2025 Jun 24;44(6):115730. doi: 10.1016/j.celrep.2025.115730. Epub 2025 May 21. PubMed 40403722.
Backbone
  Vector backbone: rAAV-minBglobin-SYFP2-WPRE3-BGHpA
  Backbone manufacturer: Allen Institute for Brain Science
  Backbone size w/o insert (bp): 4245
  Vector type: AAV
Growth in bacteria
  Bacterial resistance: Ampicillin, 100 μg/mL
  Growth temperature: 37°C
  Growth strain: NEB Stable
  Copy number: High Copy
Gene/Insert
  Gene/Insert name: SYFP2
  Species: Synthetic
  Insert size (bp): 720
  Mutation: N/A
  Promoter: minBglobin
  Cloning method: Restriction Enzyme; 5′ cloning site MluI (unknown if destroyed); 3′ cloning site SacI (unknown if destroyed)
  Sequencing primers: 5′ GGTCTACAAAGTGAGTTCCAG; 3′ GATGTTGAATGTCTTTGGCTG
Terms and licenses: Academic/Nonprofit Terms; Industry Terms: Not Available to Industry
How to cite: HCT81_rAAV-eHGT_1308m-minBglobin-SYFP2-WPRE3-BGHpA was a gift from Tanya Daigle & Allen Institute for Brain Science (Addgene plasmid # 223926 ; http://n2t.net/addgene:223926 ; RRID:Addgene_223926)
