[The description below was written by a language model from this plasmid's Addgene catalogue record and pLannotate feature annotations shown in this document.]
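Description:
HCT81_rAAV-eHGT_1308m-minBglobin-SYFP2-WPRE3-BGHpA is a recombinant AAV transfer (genome) plasmid of about 5.0 kb, built on an Allen Institute rAAV-minBglobin-SYFP2-WPRE3-BGHpA backbone and intended for packaging into AAV particles that directly express a yellow fluorescent reporter. It is maintained in E. coli through a high-copy ColE1/pUC-type origin with ampicillin selection (AmpR under its own bla promoter), and it also carries an f1 phage origin. Small annotated fragments of pBR322 bom and rop are backbone remnants. The catalogue lists a recombination-deficient growth strain, which is a common choice for preserving the repeat-rich ITRs.

The payload lies between AAV2 inverted terminal repeats, the cis elements needed for genome replication and encapsidation. The right ITR is annotated in full, whereas the left one is detected only as two short fragments. According to the construct name, a candidate enhancer designated eHGT_1308m sits upstream of a minimal beta-globin promoter. Neither element is annotated in the feature table, but an unannotated stretch of roughly 900 bp precedes the reporter, and the MluI/SacI cloning sites are consistent with an enhancer swapped into this position. A minimal promoter has little activity on its own, so the enhancer is expected to dictate where SYFP2, a rapidly maturing monomeric Aequorea-derived YFP, is expressed. Downstream, WPRE3 (a shortened woodchuck posttranscriptional element, seen here as two WPRE fragments) boosts transcript expression, and the bovine growth hormone polyadenylation signal terminates the transcript.

The associated publication concerns enhancer AAVs for targeting spinal motor neurons and descending motor pathways in rodents and macaque, so this vector likely serves to label enhancer-defined cell populations. The record does not state the specific cell type targeted by this enhancer.
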