Features (pLannotate 1.2.2; 14 found; start..end, strand, type, name):
     12..39      +  repeat_region  AAV2 ITR (fragment): inverted terminal repeat of adeno-associated virus serotype 2 inverted
     68..95      +  repeat_region  AAV2 ITR (fragment): inverted terminal repeat of adeno-associated virus serotype 2 inverted
   1030..1746    +  CDS            SYFP2: SYFP2 is a basic (constitutively fluorescent) yellow fluorescent protein published in 2006, derived from Aequorea victoria. It is reported to be a very rapidly-maturing monomer with moderate acid sensitivity.
   1786..1943    +  misc_feature   WPRE (fragment): woodchuck hepatitis virus posttranscriptional regulatory element
   1949..2029    +  misc_feature   WPRE (fragment): woodchuck hepatitis virus posttranscriptional regulatory element
   2046..2157    +  polyA_signal   bGH poly(A) signal: bovine growth hormone polyadenylation signal
   2275..2415    +  repeat_region  AAV2 ITR: inverted terminal repeat of adeno-associated virus serotype 2 inverted
   2420..2471    -  misc_feature   bom (fragment): basis of mobility region from pBR322
   2490..2945    +  rep_origin     f1 ori (sequence partly withheld): f1 bacteriophage origin of replication; arrow indicates direction of (+) strand synthesis
   2946..2995    -  misc_feature   bom (fragment): basis of mobility region from pBR322
   3097..3132    -  CDS            rop (fragment): Rop protein, which maintains plasmids at low copy number; rop
   3227..3331    +  promoter       AmpR promoter: bla
   3332..4192    +  CDS            AmpR: β-lactamase; bla; confers resistance to ampicillin, carbenicillin, and related antibiotics
   4363..4951    +  rep_origin     ori: high-copy-number ColE1/pMB1/pBR322/pUC origin of replication
>Addgene plasmid #223926 | HCT81_rAAV-eHGT_1308m-minBglobin-SYFP2-WPRE3-BGHpA | addgene full sequence | sequence record 445729 | Addgene NGS Result
CCTGCAGGCAGCTGCGCGCTCGCTCGCTCACTGAGGCCGCCCGGGCGTCGGGCGACCTTTGGTCGCCCGG
CCTCAGTGAGCGAGCGAGCGCGCAGAGAGGGAGTGGCCAACTCCATCACTAGGGGTTCCTGCGGCCGCAC
GCGTGGTCTACAAAGTGAGTTCCAGGATAGCCAGGGCTATGTAGCGAAACCTTGTCTTGAAAACCAACCA
ACCAAACAACAACAAAAACGGTTATGCACTGTGCAGTAGAATCCACGATAGAAATGTGTGTGAGAGCATG
TGCATGCCTGTAGTTTGGTTTTACGTTTAAATAGAATATCACACTGGCCTAGGTTGCCCTTGAATCCACA
GCAGTGCCCTCCTGCCTCAGCCTCTGAGTGCTGGATTGCAGGCCTGAGTCAGCTGGTCTGGTTTTAGCCC
ATTGCTAACCTGGCTAACACAGCTGGTTCTATTTCAGTCCCAAGCATTCAGTACGCCAGAGCCAGGCCTT
CCCCCACCAGGGTAAATCCTTGTTTAAACGAATCAAGGTAATTTTAGTCCCCTTGCCAGGGATTGGATGA
GGAACCAGCAAGTGATGTCATTATGGAAATAGGAGATGAGGTAATGTCTGCTGGTGTGGGGGAGGGGCCA
AAGGAAAAGGTTCTTGCTCTGGAAAAGGGTTCTCTTGTAACCTTTGGACAGCTTGTGAGTGTACAATACT
TCTGCAAGCTGCTTGCTGCTGTCGCAGCTATGAGACAAGGAACAGACATGAGAACAGAAGCTAACACCTT
AAACATGAGACAGCAGAAAAATAAAAAGGTAATTGGTTCCTGGTGATATTTAGAGCCGCTGACTTACCCG
GTTCTGTTAACTCTGCCTCTCATTTCTTGCCGAGGGAGATTCAGCCATTTGAGGTCACCCTTCTCTTTCC
AGCCAAAGACATTCAACATCGAGCTCGGGCTGGGCATAAAAGTCAGGGCAGAGCCATCTATTGCTTACAT
TTGCTTCTGGGATCCAGATCTTTCGAAGCTAGCGCTACCGGTCGCCACCATGGTGAGCAAGGGCGAGGAG
CTGTTCACCGGGGTGGTGCCCATCCTGGTCGAGCTGGACGGCGACGTAAACGGCCACAAGTTCAGCGTGT
CCGGCGAGGGCGAGGGCGATGCCACCTACGGCAAGCTGACCCTGAAGCTGATCTGCACCACCGGCAAGCT
GCCCGTGCCCTGGCCCACCCTCGTGACCACCCTGGGCTACGGCGTGCAGTGCTTCGCCCGCTACCCCGAC
CACATGAAGCAGCACGACTTCTTCAAGTCCGCCATGCCCGAAGGCTACGTCCAGGAGCGCACCATCTTCT
TCAAGGACGACGGCAACTACAAGACCCGCGCCGAGGTGAAGTTCGAGGGCGACACCCTGGTGAACCGCAT
CGAGCTGAAGGGCATCGACTTCAAGGAGGACGGCAACATCCTGGGGCACAAGCTGGAGTACAACTACAAC
AGCCACAACGTCTATATCACCGCCGACAAGCAGAAGAACGGCATCAAGGCCAACTTCAAGATCCGCCACA
ACATCGAGGACGGCGGCGTGCAGCTCGCCGACCACTACCAGCAGAACACCCCCATCGGCGACGGCCCCGT
GCTGCTGCCCGACAACCACTACCTGAGCTACCAGTCCAAGCTGAGCAAAGACCCCAACGAGAAGCGCGAT
CACATGGTCCTGCTGGAGTTCGTGACCGCCGCCGGGATCACTCTCGGCATGGACGAGCTGTACAAGTAAG
TCGACGGCGCGCCGCGGCCGCGAATTCGATATCATAATCAACCTCTGGATTACAAAATTTGTGAAAGATT
GACTGGTATTCTTAACTATGTTGCTCCTTTTACGCTATGTGGATACGCTGCTTTAATGCCTTTGTATCAT
GCTATTGCTTCCCGTATGGCTTTCATTTTCTCCTCCTTGTATAAATCCTGGTTAGTTCTTGCCACGGCGG
AACTCATCGCCGCCTGCCTTGCCCGCTGCTGGACAGGGGCTCGGCTGTTGGGCACTGACAATTCCGTGGC
TCGAGAGATCTTCGACTGTGCCTTCTAGTTGCCAGCCATCTGTTGTTTGCCCCTCCCCCGTGCCTTCCTT
GACCCTGGAAGGTGCCACTCCCACTGTCCTTTCCTAATAAAATGAGGAAATTGCATCGCATTGTCTGAGT
AGGTGTCATTCTATTCTGGGGGGTGGGGTGGGGCAGGACAGCAAGGGGGAGGATTGGGAAGACAATAGCA
GGCATGAGATCTCACGTGCGGACCGAGCGGCCGCAGGAACCCCTAGTGATGGAGTTGGCCACTCCCTCTC
TGCGCGCTCGCTCGCTCACTGAGGCCGGGCGACCAAAGGTCGCCCGACGCCCGGGCTTTGCCCGGGCGGC
CTCAGTGAGCGAGCGAGCGCGCAGCTGCCTGCAGGGGCGCCTGATGCGGTATTTTCTCCTTACGCATCTG
TGCGGTATTTCACACCGCATA
[95 nt withheld, positions 2472-2566]
T
[46 nt withheld, positions 2568-2613]
C
[141 nt withheld, positions 2615-2755]
CCTTTGACGTTGGAGTCCACGTTCTTT
[37 nt withheld, positions 2783-2819]
ACTCTATCTCGGGCTATTCTTTTGATTTATAAGGGATTTTGCCGATTTCGGTCTATTGGTTAAAAAATGA
GCTGATTTAACAAAAATTTAACGCGAATTTTAACAAAATATTAACGTTTACAATTTTATGGTGCACTCTC
AGTACAATCTGCTCTGATGCCGCATAGTTAAGCCAGCCCCGACACCCGCCAACACCCGCTGACGCGCCCT
GACGGGCTTGTCTGCTCCCGGCATCCGCTTACAGACAAGCTGTGACCGTCTCCGGGAGCTGCATGTGTCA
GAGGTTTTCACCGTCATCACCGAAACGCGCGAGACGAAAGGGCCTCGTGATACGCCTATTTTTATAGGTT
AATGTCATGATAATAATGGTTTCTTAGACGTCAGGTGGCACTTTTCGGGGAAATGTGCGCGGAACCCCTA
TTTGTTTATTTTTCTAAATACATTCAAATATGTATCCGCTCATGAGACAATAACCCTGATAAATGCTTCA
ATAATATTGAAAAAGGAAGAGTATGAGTATTCAACATTTCCGTGTCGCCCTTATTCCCTTTTTTGCGGCA
TTTTGCCTTCCTGTTTTTGCTCACCCAGAAACGCTGGTGAAAGTAAAAGATGCTGAAGATCAGTTGGGTG
CACGAGTGGGTTACATCGAACTGGATCTCAACAGCGGTAAGATCCTTGAGAGTTTTCGCCCCGAAGAACG
TTTTCCAATGATGAGCACTTTTAAAGTTCTGCTATGTGGCGCGGTATTATCCCGTATTGACGCCGGGCAA
GAGCAACTCGGTCGCCGCATACACTATTCTCAGAATGACTTGGTTGAGTACTCACCAGTCACAGAAAAGC
ATCTTACGGATGGCATGACAGTAAGAGAATTATGCAGTGCTGCCATAACCATGAGTGATAACACTGCGGC
CAACTTACTTCTGACAACGATCGGAGGACCGAAGGAGCTAACCGCTTTTTTGCACAACATGGGGGATCAT
GTAACTCGCCTTGATCGTTGGGAACCGGAGCTGAATGAAGCCATACCAAACGACGAGCGTGACACCACGA
TGCCTGTAGCAATGGCAACAACGTTGCGCAAACTATTAACTGGCGAACTACTTACTCTAGCTTCCCGGCA
ACAATTAATAGACTGGATGGAGGCGGATAAAGTTGCAGGACCACTTCTGCGCTCGGCCCTTCCGGCTGGC
TGGTTTATTGCTGATAAATCTGGAGCCGGTGAGCGTGGGTCTCGCGGTATCATTGCAGCACTGGGGCCAG
ATGGTAAGCCCTCCCGTATCGTAGTTATCTACACGACGGGGAGTCAGGCAACTATGGATGAACGAAATAG
ACAGATCGCTGAGATAGGTGCCTCACTGATTAAGCATTGGTAACTGTCAGACCAAGTTTACTCATATATA
CTTTAGATTGATTTAAAACTTCATTTTTAATTTAAAAGGATCTAGGTGAAGATCCTTTTTGATAATCTCA
TGACCAAAATCCCTTAACGTGAGTTTTCGTTCCACTGAGCGTCAGACCCCGTAGAAAAGATCAAAGGATC
TTCTTGAGATCCTTTTTTTCTGCGCGTAATCTGCTGCTTGCAAACAAAAAAACCACCGCTACCAGCGGTG
GTTTGTTTGCCGGATCAAGAGCTACCAACTCTTTTTCCGAAGGTAACTGGCTTCAGCAGAGCGCAGATAC
CAAATACTGTTCTTCTAGTGTAGCCGTAGTTAGGCCACCACTTCAAGAACTCTGTAGCACCGCCTACATA
CCTCGCTCTGCTAATCCTGTTACCAGTGGCTGCTGCCAGTGGCGATAAGTCGTGTCTTACCGGGTTGGAC
TCAAGACGATAGTTACCGGATAAGGCGCAGCGGTCGGGCTGAACGGGGGGTTCGTGCACACAGCCCAGCT
TGGAGCGAACGACCTACACCGAACTGAGATACCTACAGCGTGAGCTATGAGAAAGCGCCACGCTTCCCGA
AGGGAGAAAGGCGGACAGGTATCCGGTAAGCGGCAGGGTCGGAACAGGAGAGCGCACGAGGGAGCTTCCA
GGGGGAAACGCCTGGTATCTTTATAGTCCTGTCGGGTTTCGCCACCTCTGACTTGAGCGTCGATTTTTGT
GATGCTCGTCAGGGGGGCGGAGCCTATGGAAAAACGCCAGCAACGCGGCCTTTTTACGGTTCCTGGCCTT
TTGCTGGCCTTTTGCTCACATGT
